Addgene plasmid #139741: P527
Purpose: Individual component of Caffeic Acid biosynthesis pathway, RcTAL
Depositing lab: Daniel Voytas. Depositing organization: University of Minnesota. Publication: Building customizable auto-luminescent luciferase-based reporters in plants. Khakhar A, Starker CG, Chamness JC, Lee N, Stokke S, Wang C, Swanson R, Rizvi F, Imaizumi T, Voytas DF. Elife. 2020 Mar 25;9. pii: 52786. doi: 10.7554/eLife.52786. PubMed 32209230.
Backbone
  Vector backbone: pMOD_C
  Vector type: Plant Expression
Growth in bacteria
  Bacterial resistance: Ampicillin, 100 μg/mL
  Growth temperature: 37°C
  Growth strain: DH5alpha
  Copy number: High Copy
Gene/Insert
  Gene/Insert name: TAL
  Species: Rhodobacter capsulatus
  Promoter: 35S
  Cloning method: Restriction Enzyme; 5′ cloning site BsaI (destroyed during cloning); 3′ cloning site BsaI (destroyed during cloning)
Resource information
  A portion of this plasmid was derived from a plasmid made by: synthesized
Terms and licenses: Academic/Nonprofit Terms; Industry Terms: Not Available to Industry
How to cite: P527 was a gift from Daniel Voytas (Addgene plasmid # 139741 ; http://n2t.net/addgene:139741 ; RRID:Addgene_139741)
