[The description below was written by a language model from this plasmid's Addgene catalogue record and pLannotate feature annotations shown in this document.]
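Description:
P527 is a small (about 4.4 kb) plant expression module built on the pMOD_C backbone, carrying a tyrosine ammonia-lyase (TAL) gene recorded as originating from Rhodobacter capsulatus (RcTAL). It is propagated in E. coli as a high-copy plasmid through a ColE1/pUC-type origin of replication and is selected with ampicillin through a β-lactamase (AmpR) gene driven by its own bla promoter. No plant selectable marker, T-DNA borders or plant replication elements appear in the annotated features. The plasmid therefore looks like a cassette-carrying module rather than a stand-alone transformation vector, although the record does not describe how it is delivered to plants.

The payload is a single transcription unit. The strong constitutive CaMV 35S promoter is followed by the tobacco mosaic virus Ω leader, a translational enhancer, then the roughly 1.5 kb TAL coding sequence, and finally the transcription terminator of octopine-type Ti plasmid gene 7. The automated annotation labels the coding sequence by similarity to the Rhodobacter sphaeroides tyrosine ammonia-lyase; this is a homology match and does not contradict the catalogue's R. capsulatus assignment. The enzyme catalyses the non-oxidative deamination of L-tyrosine, which is the entry step towards caffeic acid. The insert was synthesized and cloned through BsaI sites that were destroyed in the process, consistent with Golden Gate-style assembly.

The plasmid is described as an individual component of a caffeic acid biosynthesis pathway. It comes from work on customizable auto-luminescent, luciferase-based reporters in plants, where it supplies constitutive TAL expression alongside the other pathway components.
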