Features (pLannotate 1.2.2; 8 found; start..end, strand, type, name):
     80..668     +  rep_origin     ori: high-copy-number ColE1/pMB1/pBR322/pUC origin of replication
    964..1309    +  promoter       CaMV 35S promoter: strong constitutive promoter from cauliflower mosaic virus
   1261..1307    +  promoter       minimal CaMV 35S promoter: minimal 35S promoter from cauliflower mosaic virus
   1338..1391    +  misc_feature   TMV Ω: translational enhancer from the tobacco mosaic virus 5'-leader sequence (Gallie et al., 1988)
   1424..2971    +  CDS            hutH: TALY_RHOS4 - Experimental evidence at protein level: Swiss-Prot protein existence level 1. Catalyzes the non-oxidative deamination of L-tyrosine. Has very low phenylalanine ammonia-lyase activity (in vitro). From Rhodobacter sphaeroides (strain ATCC 17023 / DSM 158 / JCM 6121 / NBRC 12203 / NCIMB 8253 / ATH 2.4.1.) (Cereibacter sphaeroides).
   3021..3221    +  terminator     gene 7 terminator: transcription terminator for octopine-type Ti plasmid gene 7
   3298..3398    +  promoter       AmpR promoter: bla
   3399..4259    +  CDS            AmpR: β-lactamase; bla; confers resistance to ampicillin, carbenicillin, and related antibiotics
>Addgene plasmid #139741 | P527 | addgene full sequence | sequence record 296004 | Addgene NGS Result
GCCTTGACGGCAAAATCCCTTAACGTGAGTTTTCGTTCCACTGAGCGTCAGACCCCGTAGAAAAGATCAA
AGGATCTTCTTGAGATCCTTTTTTTCTGCGCGTAATCTGCTGCTTGCAAACAAAAAAACCACCGCTACCA
GCGGTGGTTTGTTTGCCGGATCAAGAGCTACTAACTCTTTTTCCGAAGGTAACTGGCTTCAGCAGAGCGC
AGATACCAAATACTGTTCTTCTAGTGTAGCCGTAGTTAGGCCACCACTTCAAGAACTCTGTAGCACCGCC
TACATACCTCGCTCTGCTAATCCTGTTACCAGTGGCTGCTGCCAGTGGCGATAAGTCGTGTCTTACCGGG
TTGGACTCAAGACGATAGTTACCGGATAAGGCGCAGCGGTCGGGCTGAACGGGGGGTTCGTGCTCACAGC
CCAGCTTGGAGCGAACGACCTACACCGAACTGAGATACCTACAGCGTGAGCTATGAGAAAGCGCCACGCT
TCCCGAAGGGAGAAAGGCGGACAGGTATCCGGTAAGCGGCAGGGTCGGAACAGGAGAGCGCACGAGGGAG
CTTCCAGGGGGAAACGCCTGGTATCTTTATAGTCCTGTCGGGTTTCGCCACCTCTGACTTGAGCGTCGAT
TTTTGTGATGCTCGTCAGGGGGGCGGAGCCTATGGAAAAACGCCAGCAACGCGGCCTTTTTACGGTTCCT
GGCCTTTTGCTGGCCTTTTGCTCACATGTTCTTTCCTGCGTTATCCCCTGATTCTGTGGATAACCGTATT
ACCGCCTTTGAGTGAGCTGATACCGCTCGCCGCAGCCGAACGACCGAGCGCAGCGAGTCAGTGAGCGAGG
AAGCGGAAGAGCGCCCACCTGCAACGCCGGGGCGCGCCCTATGGAGGTCAACATGGTGGAGCACGACACT
CTGGTCTACTCCAAAAATGTCAAAGATACAGTCTCAGAAGATCAAAGGGCTATTGAGACTTTTCAACAAA
GGATAATTTCGGGAAACCTCCTCGGATTCCATTGCCCAGCTATCTGTCACTTCATCGAAAGGACAGTAGA
AAAGGAAGGTGGCTCCTACAAATGCCATCATTGCGATAAAGGAAAGGCTATCATTCAAGATCTCTCTGCC
GACAGTGGTCCCAAAGATGGACCCCCACCCACGAGGAGCATCGTGGAAAAAGAAGAGGTTCCAACCACGT
CTACAAAGCAAGTGGATTGATGTGACATCTCCACTGACGTAAGGGATGACGCACAATCCCACTATCCTTC
GCAAGACCCTTCCTCTATATAAGGAAGTTCATTTCATTTGGAGAGGACACGCTCGAGTATAAGAGCTCAT
TTTTACAACAATTACCAACAACAACAAACAACAAACAACATTACAATTACATTTACAATTATCGATACAA
TGACGCTCCAATCACAGACTGCTAAAGACTGCCTTGCATTAGATGGCGCTTTAACGCTGGTGCAATGCGA
GGCCATCGCTACACATAGGTCCCGAATAAGCGTCACTCCTGCCCTCAGAGAGAGATGTGCAAGGGCTCAC
GCCCGTCTGGAACACGCCATCGCCGAGCAAAGACATATATACGGCATAACCACTGGGTTTGGCCCGCTTG
CAAATCGACTGATTGGAGCAGATCAAGGCGCAGAACTCCAACAAAACCTTATTTACCACCTTGCCACGGG
GGTTGGGCCAAAATTGAGTTGGGCTGAGGCAAGGGCCCTGATGTTGGCCAGGCTGAACTCAATTCTCCAG
GGAGCTTCAGGGGCTTCCCCAGAGACAATCGATCGTATCGTAGCAGTACTCAACGCTGGATTTGCCCCCG
AGGTTCCGGCTCAAGGAACTGTCGGCGCAAGCGGTGACCTGACCCCGCTCGCACACATGGTGCTCGCTCT
GCAGGGCCGAGGTCGTATGATTGACCCAAGTGGCCGTGTTCAAGAGGCCGGAGCCGTCATGGATCGTCTG
TGCGGTGGGCCCCTGACCCTGGCTGCCAGGGACGGACTGGCACTGGTAAACGGAACTTCCGCTATGACGG
CCATTGCCGCCCTCACCGGTGTAGAAGCTGCCAGAGCCATAGATGCTGCTTTAAGGCACTCCGCTGTACT
TATGGAAGTACTTAGCGGACACGCAGAGGCATGGCATCCTGCCTTTGCAGAGCTTCGTCCTCATCCAGGT
CAATTGAGAGCCACAGAGCGTCTTGCACAAGCCTTAGATGGCGCCGGTAGAGTGTGTAGGACCTTAACTG
CTGCAAGACGTCTTACCGCCGCCGACCTGAGGCCCGAGGACCATCCCGCACAGGATGCCTACTCATTGAG
AGTAGTTCCGCAATTAGTAGGGGCAGTCTGGGACACACTTGATTGGCATGACAGGGTAGTCACGTGCGAG
TTAAACAGCGTCACAGATAACCCTATATTTCCTGAGGGCTGCGCTGTGCCTGCTCTCCATGGCGGGAACT
TTATGGGTGTACATGTCGCACTCGCTTCTGATGCACTGAACGCTGCATTGGTAACTCTGGCTGGTTTAGT
TGAGAGGCAGATCGCAAGACTGACAGACGAGAAGTTGAATAAGGGCTTACCAGCATTCCTCCACGGAGGA
CAGGCTGGATTACAAAGTGGGTTCATGGGGGCCCAAGTCACCGCTACTGCTTTGCTCGCCGAAATGCGAG
CTAACGCTACCCCTGTCTCAGTACAGTCTCTTTCAACAAATGGCGCAAACCAGGACGTTGTGTCCATGGG
TACGATTGCAGCCAGGCGAGCACGAGCACAATTGTTACCGCTGTCACAGATTCAGGCTATTTTGGCATTA
GCTTTGGCACAAGCTATGGATTTGTTAGACGATCCGGAAGGACAAGCAGGCTGGTCACTCACTGCCAGGG
ACCTCAGGGACCGAATCAGGGCTGTAAGTCCCGGATTACGTGCCGATAGGCCACTTGCCGGGCACATTGA
GGCAGTCGCACAAGGACTTCGTCATCCATCTGCCGCTGCCGACCCTCCGGCTAGTGGTTGAGCTTGATCC
CCCGTCGACAGCTAGCTATATCATCAATTTATGTATTACACATAATATCGCACTCAGTCTTTCATCTACG
GCAATGTACCAGCTGATATAATCAGTTATTGAAATATTTCTGAATTTAAACTTGCATCAATAAATTTATG
TTTTTGCTTGGACTATAATACCTGACTTGTTATTTTATCAATAAATATTTAAACTATATTTCTTTCAAGA
TCGCTGTTAGAGCTCAGTGACTAGCAGGTGATGAAAAGCCTTAGGGTCAGGTGGCACTTTTCGGGGAAAT
GTGCGATGAACCCCTATTTGTTTATTTTTCTAAATACATTCAAATATGTATCCGCTAATGAGACAATAAC
CCTGATAAATGCTTCAATTATATTGAAAAAGGAAGAGTATGAGTATCCAACATTTCCGTGTCGCCCTTAT
TCCCTTTTTTGCGGCCTTCTGCCTTCCTGTTTTTGCTCACCCAGAAACGCTGGTGAAAGTAAAAGATGCT
GAAGATCAGTTGGGTGCCCGAGTGGGTTACATTGAACTGGATCTCAACAGCGGCAAAATCTTAGAGAGTT
TTCGCCCCGAAGAACGCTTCCCAATGATGAGCACTTTCAAAGTTCTGCTATGTGGCGCGGTGTTATCCCG
TATTGATGCTGGGCAAGAGCAACTCGGTCGCCGCATACACTATTCTCAGAATGACTTGGTTGAGTATTCA
CCAGTCACAGAAAAGCATCTTACGGATGGCATGACAGTAAGAGAATTATGTAGTGCTGCCATAACCATGA
GTGATAACACTGCGGCCAACTTACTTCTGACAACGATTGGAGGACCGAAGGAGCTAACCGCTTTTTTGCA
CAACATGGGGGATCATGTAACTCGCCTTGATCGTTGGGAACCGGAGCTGAATGAAGCCATACCAAACGAC
GAGCGTGACACCACGATGCCTGTAGCAATGGCAACAACTCTCCGCAAACTATTAACTGGCGAACTACTTA
CTCTTGCTTCACGCCAGCAACTCATTGACTGGATGGAGGCGGACAAAGTTGCAGGACCACTTCTGCGCTC
GGCACTTCCGGCTGGCTGGTTTATTGCTGATAAATCTGGAGCCGGTGAGCGTGGCTCTCGCGGTATCATT
GCAGCACTGGGGCCAGATGGTAAGCCCTCCCGTATCGTAGTTATCTACACGACGGGGAGTCAGGCAACTA
TGGATGAACGAAATAGACAGATCGCTGAGATAGGTGCCTCACTGATTAAGCATTGGTAACTGTCAGACGA
AGGGAAATAAATAGTAGCCCGCCTGATGTGCGGGCTTTTTTTTGGTGGTGGTTACCAGTGTCGCTTAGCT
ACCGTAGGTCCTCTTAGGCGGTCCGATTAGCGACATAGTCATCAAT
